>Addgene plasmid #231401 | pAAV-u6-gRNA(deltaD2)-hSyn-mCherry | addgene full sequence | sequence record 458393 | Addgene NGS Result
GAGGGCCTATTTCCCATGATTCCTTCATATTTGCATATACGATACAAGGCTGTTAGAGAGATAATTGGAA
TTAATTTGACTGTAAACACAAAGATATTAGTACAAAATACGTGACGTAGAAAGTAATAATTTCTTGGGTA
GTTTGCAGTTTTAAAATTATGTTTTAAAATGGACTATCATATGCTTACCGTAACTTGAAAGTATTTCGAT
TTCTTGGCTTTATATATCTTGTGGAAAGGACGAAACACCGCATGGCATAGTAGTTGTAGGTTTTAGAGCT
AGAAATAGCAAGTTAAAATAAGGCTAGTCCGTTATCAACTTGAAAAAGTGGCACCGAGTCGGTGCTTTTT
TTCTAGACTGCAGAGGGCCCTGCGTATGAGTGCAAGTGGGTTTTAGGACCAGGATGAGGCGGGGTGGGGG
TGCCTACCTGACGACCGACCCCGACCCACTGGACAAGCACCCAACCCCCATTCCCCAAATTGCGCATCCC
CTATCAGAGAGGGGGAGGGGAAACAGGATGCGGCGAGGCGCGTGCGCACTGCCAGCTTCAGCACCGCGGA
CAGTGCCTTCGCCCCCGCCTGGCGGCGCGCGCCACCGCCGCCTCAGCACTGAAGGCGCGCTGACGTCACT
CGCCGGTCCCCCGCAAACTCCCCTTCCCGGCCACCTTGGTCGCGTCCGCGCCGCCGCCGGCCCAGCCGGA
CCGCACCACGCGAGGCGCGAGATAGGGGGGCACGGGCGCGACCATCTGCGCTGCGGCGCCGGCGACTCAG
CGCTGCCTCAGTCTGCGGTGGGCAGCGGAGGAGTCGTGTCGTGCCTGAGAGCGCAGTCGAGAAGGTACCG
GATCCTCTAGAGTCGACATGGTGAGCAAGGGCGAGGAGGATAACATGGCCATCATCAAGGAGTTCATGCG
CTTCAAGGTGCACATGGAGGGCTCCGTGAACGGCCACGAGTTCGAGATCGAGGGCGAGGGCGAGGGCCGC
CCCTACGAGGGCACCCAGACCGCCAAGCTGAAGGTGACCAAGGGTGGCCCCCTGCCCTTCGCCTGGGACA
TCCTGTCCCCTCAGTTCATGTACGGCTCCAAGGCCTACGTGAAGCACCCCGCCGACATCCCCGACTACTT
GAAGCTGTCCTTCCCCGAGGGCTTCAAGTGGGAGCGCGTGATGAACTTCGAGGACGGCGGCGTGGTGACC
GTGACCCAGGACTCCTCCCTGCAGGACGGCGAGTTCATCTACAAGGTGAAGCTGCGCGGCACCAACTTCC
CCTCCGACGGCCCCGTAATGCAGAAGAAGACCATGGGCTGGGAGGCCTCCTCCGAGCGGATGTACCCCGA
GGACGGCGCCCTGAAGGGCGAGATCAAGCAGAGGCTGAAGCTGAAGGACGGCGGCCACTACGACGCTGAG
GTCAAGACCACCTACAAGGCCAAGAAGCCCGTGCAGCTGCCCGGCGCCTACAACGTCAACATCAAGTTGG
ACATCACCTCCCACAACGAGGACTACACCATCGTGGAACAGTACGAACGCGCCGAGGGCCGCCACTCCAC
CGGCGGCATGGACGAGCTGTACAAGTAGTCCGGACTCAGATCTCGAGAGGAGGAGGAGGAGACAGACAGC
AGGATGCCCCACCTCGACAGCCCCGGCAGCTCCCAGCCGAGACGCTCCTTCCTCTCAAGGGTGATCAGGG
CAGCGCTACCGTTGCAGCTGCTTCTGCTGCTGCTGCTGCTCCTGGCCTGCCTGCTACCTGCCTCTGAAGA
TGACTACAGCTGCACCCAGGCCAACAACTTTGCCCGATCCTTCTACCCCATGCTGCGGTACACCAACGGG
CCACCTCCCACCTAGGAATTCGATATCAAGCTTATCGATACCGAGCGCTGCTCGAGAGATCTACGGGTGG
CATCCCTGTGACCCCTCCCCAGTGCCTCTCCTGGCCCTGGAAGTTGCCACTCCAGTGCCCACCAGCCTTG
TCCTAATAAAATTAAGTTGCATCATTTTGTCTGACTAGGTGTCCTTCTATAATATTATGGGGTGGAGGGG
GGTGGTATGGAGCAAGGGGCAAGTTGGGAAGACAACCTGTAGGGCCTGCGGGGTCTATTGGGAACCAAGC
TGGAGTGCAGTGGCACAATCTTGGCTCACTGCAATCTCCGCCTCCTGGGTTCAAGCGATTCTCCTGCCTC
AGCCTCCCGAGTTGTTGGGATTCCAGGCATGCATGACCAGGCTCAGCTAATTTTTGTTTTTTTGGTAGAG
ACGGGGTTTCACCATATTGGCCAGGCTGGTCTCCAACTCCTAATCTCAGGTGATCTACCCACCTTGGCCT
CCCAAATTGCTGGGATTACAGGCGTGAACCACTGCTCCCTTCCCTGTCCTTCTGATTTTGTAGGTAACCA
CGTGCGGACCGAGCGGCCGCAGGAACCCCTAGTGATGGAGTTGGCCACTCCCTCTCTGCGCGCTCGCTCG
CTCACTGAGGCCGGGCGACCAAAGGTCGCCCGACGCCCGGGCTTTGCCCGGGCGGCCTCAGTGAGCGAGC
GAGCGCGCAGCTGCCTGCAGGGGCGCCTGATGCGGTATTTTCTCCTTACGCATCTGTGCGGTATTTCACA
CCGCATA
[95 nt withheld, positions 2598-2692]
T
[46 nt withheld, positions 2694-2739]
C
[141 nt withheld, positions 2741-2881]
CCTTTGACGTTGGAGTCCACGTTCTTT
[37 nt withheld, positions 2909-2945]
ACTCTATCTCGGGCTATTCTTTTGATTTATAAGGGATTTTGCCGATTTCGGTCTATTGGTTAAAAAATGA
GCTGATTTAACAAAAATTTAACGCGAATTTTAACAAAATATTAACGTTTACAATTTTATGGTGCACTCTC
AGTACAATCTGCTCTGATGCCGCATAGTTAAGCCAGCCCCGACACCCGCCAACACCCGCTGACGCGCCCT
GACGGGCTTGTCTGCTCCCGGCATCCGCTTACAGACAAGCTGTGACCGTCTCCGGGAGCTGCATGTGTCA
GAGGTTTTCACCGTCATCACCGAAACGCGCGAGACGAAAGGGCCTCGTGATACGCCTATTTTTATAGGTT
AATGTCATGATAATAATGGTTTCTTAGACGTCAGGTGGCACTTTTCGGGGAAATGTGCGCGGAACCCCTA
TTTGTTTATTTTTCTAAATACATTCAAATATGTATCCGCTCATGAGACAATAACCCTGATAAATGCTTCA
ATAATATTGAAAAAGGAAGAGTATGAGTATTCAACATTTCCGTGTCGCCCTTATTCCCTTTTTTGCGGCA
TTTTGCCTTCCTGTTTTTGCTCACCCAGAAACGCTGGTGAAAGTAAAAGATGCTGAAGATCAGTTGGGTG
CACGAGTGGGTTACATCGAACTGGATCTCAACAGCGGTAAGATCCTTGAGAGTTTTCGCCCCGAAGAACG
TTTTCCAATGATGAGCACTTTTAAAGTTCTGCTATGTGGCGCGGTATTATCCCGTATTGACGCCGGGCAA
GAGCAACTCGGTCGCCGCATACACTATTCTCAGAATGACTTGGTTGAGTACTCACCAGTCACAGAAAAGC
ATCTTACGGATGGCATGACAGTAAGAGAATTATGCAGTGCTGCCATAACCATGAGTGATAACACTGCGGC
CAACTTACTTCTGACAACGATCGGAGGACCGAAGGAGCTAACCGCTTTTTTGCACAACATGGGGGATCAT
GTAACTCGCCTTGATCGTTGGGAACCGGAGCTGAATGAAGCCATACCAAACGACGAGCGTGACACCACGA
TGCCTGTAGCAATGGCAACAACGTTGCGCAAACTATTAACTGGCGAACTACTTACTCTAGCTTCCCGGCA
ACAATTAATAGACTGGATGGAGGCGGATAAAGTTGCAGGACCACTTCTGCGCTCGGCCCTTCCGGCTGGC
TGGTTTATTGCTGATAAATCTGGAGCCGGTGAGCGTGGGTCTCGCGGTATCATTGCAGCACTGGGGCCAG
ATGGTAAGCCCTCCCGTATCGTAGTTATCTACACGACGGGGAGTCAGGCAACTATGGATGAACGAAATAG
ACAGATCGCTGAGATAGGTGCCTCACTGATTAAGCATTGGTAACTGTCAGACCAAGTTTACTCATATATA
CTTTAGATTGATTTAAAACTTCATTTTTAATTTAAAAGGATCTAGGTGAAGATCCTTTTTGATAATCTCA
TGACCAAAATCCCTTAACGTGAGTTTTCGTTCCACTGAGCGTCAGACCCCGTAGAAAAGATCAAAGGATC
TTCTTGAGATCCTTTTTTTCTGCGCGTAATCTGCTGCTTGCAAACAAAAAAACCACCGCTACCAGCGGTG
GTTTGTTTGCCGGATCAAGAGCTACCAACTCTTTTTCCGAAGGTAACTGGCTTCAGCAGAGCGCAGATAC
CAAATACTGTTCTTCTAGTGTAGCCGTAGTTAGGCCACCACTTCAAGAACTCTGTAGCACCGCCTACATA
CCTCGCTCTGCTAATCCTGTTACCAGTGGCTGCTGCCAGTGGCGATAAGTCGTGTCTTACCGGGTTGGAC
TCAAGACGATAGTTACCGGATAAGGCGCAGCGGTCGGGCTGAACGGGGGGTTCGTGCACACAGCCCAGCT
TGGAGCGAACGACCTACACCGAACTGAGATACCTACAGCGTGAGCTATGAGAAAGCGCCACGCTTCCCGA
AGGGAGAAAGGCGGACAGGTATCCGGTAAGCGGCAGGGTCGGAACAGGAGAGCGCACGAGGGAGCTTCCA
GGGGGAAACGCCTGGTATCTTTATAGTCCTGTCGGGTTTCGCCACCTCTGACTTGAGCGTCGATTTTTGT
GATGCTCGTCAGGGGGGCGGAGCCTATGGAAAAACGCCAGCAACGCGGCCTTTTTACGGTTCCTGGCCTT
TTGCTGGCCTTTTGCTCACATGTCCTGCAGGCAGCTGCGCGCTCGCTCGCTCACTGAGGCCGCCCGGGCG
TCGGGCGACCTTTGGTCGCCCGGCCTCAGTGAGCGAGCGAGCGCGCAGAGAGGGAGTGGCCAACTCCATC
ACTAGGGGTTCCTGCGGCCGCACGCGT
Features (pLannotate 1.2.2; 19 found; start..end, strand, type, name):
      1..241     +  promoter       U6 promoter: RNA polymerase III promoter for human U6 snRNA
    270..345     +  misc_RNA       gRNA scaffold: guide RNA scaffold for the Streptococcus pyogenes CRISPR/Cas9 system
    379..826     +  promoter       hSyn promoter: human synapsin I promoter; confers neuron-specific expression (Kügler et al., 2003)
    840..857     +  misc_feature   MCS (fragment): pUC18/19 multiple cloning site
    858..1568    +  CDS            mCherry: monomeric derivative of DsRed fluorescent protein (Shaner et al., 2004) mammalian codon-optimized
   1569..1587    +  misc_feature   MCS (fragment): multiple cloning site
   1656..1832    +  CDS            SYNE3 (fragment): SYNE3_HUMAN - Also known as C14orf139 From Homo sapiens (Human).
   1834..1863    +  misc_feature   MCS (fragment): pBluescript multiple cloning site
   1885..2361    +  polyA_signal   hGH poly(A) signal: human growth hormone polyadenylation signal
   2401..2541    +  repeat_region  AAV2 ITR: inverted terminal repeat of adeno-associated virus serotype 2 inverted
   2546..2597    -  misc_feature   bom (fragment): basis of mobility region from pBR322
   2616..3071    +  rep_origin     f1 ori (sequence partly withheld): f1 bacteriophage origin of replication; arrow indicates direction of (+) strand synthesis
   3072..3121    -  misc_feature   bom (fragment): basis of mobility region from pBR322
   3223..3258    -  CDS            rop (fragment): Rop protein, which maintains plasmids at low copy number; rop
   3353..3457    +  promoter       AmpR promoter: bla
   3458..4318    +  CDS            AmpR: β-lactamase; bla; confers resistance to ampicillin, carbenicillin, and related antibiotics
   4489..5077    +  rep_origin     ori: high-copy-number ColE1/pMB1/pBR322/pUC origin of replication
   5150..5177    +  repeat_region  AAV2 ITR (fragment): inverted terminal repeat of adeno-associated virus serotype 2 inverted
   5206..5233    +  repeat_region  AAV2 ITR (fragment): inverted terminal repeat of adeno-associated virus serotype 2 inverted
