[The description below was written by a language model from this plasmid's Addgene catalogue record and pLannotate feature annotations shown in this document.]
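Description:
pAAV-u6-gRNA(deltaD2)-hSyn-mCherry is an AAV transfer plasmid for CRISPR-based disruption of the dopamine D2 receptor gene (DRD2) in neurons. According to the record, its guide is intended to work across several rodent species. It is built on a pAAV backbone and is maintained in bacteria through a high-copy ColE1/pUC-type origin and an ampicillin resistance gene (β-lactamase with its own promoter). An f1 phage origin is also present. The payload lies between AAV2 inverted terminal repeats, which are the signals needed to replicate and package the cassette into recombinant AAV particles. The annotation finds one full ITR downstream of the cassette and only short ITR fragments on the other side. This is common for sequencing reads through these structured repeats, but the record does not settle the point.

The payload has two expression units. A human U6 RNA polymerase III promoter drives a 20-nucleotide DRD2-targeting spacer joined to the Streptococcus pyogenes Cas9 guide RNA scaffold. The spacer was cloned into a parental guide-expression vector through LguI sites that were destroyed in the process. Downstream, the human synapsin I promoter drives neuron-specific expression of mCherry, terminated by the human growth hormone polyadenylation signal, so transduced neurons can be identified by red fluorescence. The annotation also places a fragment matching human SYNE3 just after mCherry, which may be a nuclear-envelope targeting domain fused to the reporter, although the catalogue fields do not mention it. The plasmid does not encode Cas9, so the nuclease has to be supplied separately, for example from a second vector or a Cas9-expressing animal. Its stated use is reducing DRD2 levels in comparative studies across rodent species.
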