Addgene plasmid #231401: pAAV-u6-gRNA(deltaD2)-hSyn-mCherry
Purpose: Knockdown of DRD2 across rodent species
Depositing lab: Arjen Boender & Larry Young. Depositing organization: Emory University. Publication: Comparative gene editing reduces dopamine receptor levels across rodent species. Karkare SC, Aspesi D, Garner KM, Schut EHS, Albers HE, Meye FJ, Murugan M, Boender AJ. bioRxiv [Preprint]. 2025 Oct 21:2025.10.21.683401. doi: 10.1101/2025.10.21.683401. PubMed 41278950.
Backbone
  Vector backbone: pAAV
  Vector type: Mammalian Expression, AAV, CRISPR
Growth in bacteria
  Bacterial resistance: Ampicillin, 100 μg/mL
  Growth temperature: 37°C
  Growth strain: NEB Stable
  Copy number: Unknown
Gene/Insert
  Gene/Insert name: sgRNA(DRD2.1)
  Species: rodents
  Insert size (bp): 20
  Promoter: U6
  Cloning method: Restriction Enzyme; 5′ cloning site Lgu1 (destroyed during cloning); 3′ cloning site Lgu1 (destroyed during cloning)
  Sequencing primers: 5′ GAGGGCCTATTTCCCATGATTC
Terms and licenses: Academic/Nonprofit Terms; Industry Terms: Not Available to Industry
Depositor comments: Inserted gRNA targeting DRD2 gcatggcatagtagttgtag into Plasmid #87916. Please visit https://doi.org/10.1101/2025.10.21.683401 for bioRxiv preprint.
How to cite: pAAV-u6-gRNA(deltaD2)-hSyn-mCherry was a gift from Arjen Boender & Larry Young (Addgene plasmid # 231401 ; http://n2t.net/addgene:231401 ; RRID:Addgene_231401)
